>Addgene plasmid #122567 | pKS_3HA_BSR | addgene full sequence | sequence record 391379 | Addgene NGS Result
GAAAAGTGCCACCTG
[124 nt withheld, positions 16-139]
C
[91 nt withheld, positions 141-231]
A
[49 nt withheld, positions 233-281]
CCTTTGACGTTGGAGTCCACGTTCTTT
[37 nt withheld, positions 309-345]
ACCCTATCTCGGTCTATTCTTTTGATTTATAAGGGATTTTGCCGATTTCGGCCTATTGGTTAAAAAATGA
GCTGATTTAACAAAAATTTAACGCGAATTTTAACAAAATATTAACGCTTACAATTTCCATTCGCCATTCA
GGCTGCGCAACTGTTGGGAAGGGCGATCGGTGCGGGCCTCTTCGCTATTACGCCAGCTGGCGAAAGGGGG
ATGTGCTGCAAGGCGATTAAGTTGGGTAACGCCAGGGTTTTCCCAGTCACGACGTTGTAAAACGACGGCC
AGTGAATTGTAATACGACTCACTATAGGGCGAATTGGAGCTCCACCGCGGTGGCGGCCGCTCTAGAACTA
GTGGATCCCCCGGGCTGCAGGAATTCGATATCAAGCTTATCGATACCGTCGACCTCGAGCTTAAGGAATA
TCCTTATGACGTCCCAGACTACGCGGAGTACCCATACGATGTACCTGATTATGCTGAGTACCCATACGAC
GTACCAGATTACGCTGGATCCTGAATCGAATTCTTTGCATCATCGTTGCTCGGTCGTCTGCCTCGTTTAC
GACCTGCTTGTTCCTGGGCCTCAAATGGTTAGTGGTTTTCCTTCTTCCAACGGCGTTGGTCCATCCTCGG
CCGCGTGATCAAATGCCTTCGAGCGTATGTCTGACCTGTTTGTGAATGACGATCCGTGGCTTTACTCAGA
TTCCTGTGTTTGTGAATAAGAAATCCGTGAATTTGTTGGGGTGGAACGGCGAAGTGGCCTCTGCTACAAT
AAGAACTGGAGAGTGTGTTCAGAGGCGAATGCGCAACGAACTTTGTCGTTACACGACGTGTGCGCCTGTG
GTCTTCGTGCGGTTTCCGCGCGGAATTTTGCGCCTTTTCTAAAAAACTAACCCTAAAACAAGAAAATCAT
GGGAATGAAAACATTTAACATTTCTCAACAAGATCTAGAATTAGTAGAAGTAGCGACAGAGAAGATTACA
ATGCTTTATGAGGATAATAAACATCATGTGGGAGCGGCAATTCGTACGAAAACAGGAGAAATCATTTCGG
CAGTACATATTGAAGCGTATATAGGACGAGTAACTGTTTGTGCAGAAGCCATTGCGATTGGTAGTGCAGT
TTCGAATGGACAAAAGGATTTTGACACGATTGTAGCTGTTAGACACCCTTATTCTGACGAAGTAGATAGA
AGTATTCGAGTGGTAAGTCCTTGTGGTATGTGTAGGGAGTTGATTTCAGACTATGCACCAGATTGTTTTG
TGTTAATAGAAATGAATGGCAAGTTAGTCAAAACTACGATTGAAGAACTCATTCCACTCAAATATACCCG
AAATTAAGTCGAGTGAGGGCTGAAGTGAATATTTACCTTTTCCGGGTTCGACGGGCGTGCTTGACGATGC
GGAAGTCGCTGTCCGTTCCAACGGCTATCTGCCCCAGGACCCCCATCCCGGCGCCGATCAGCTGGTACCA
GCTTTTGTTCCCTTTAGTGAGGGTTAATTTCGAGCTTGGCGTAATCATGGTCATAGCTGTTTCCTGTGTG
AAATTGTTATCCGCTCACAATTCCACACAACATACGAGCCGGAAGCATAAAGTGTAAAGCCTGGGGTGCC
TAATGAGTGAGCTAACTCACATTAATTGCGTTGCGCTCACTGCCCGCTTTCCAGTCGGGAAACCTGTCGT
GCCAGCTGCATTAATGAATCGGCCAACGCGCGGGGAGAGGCGGTTTGCGTATTGGGCGCTCTTCCGCTTC
CTCGCTCACTGACTCGCTGCGCTCGGTCGTTCGGCTGCGGCGAGCGGTATCAGCTCACTCAAAGGCGGTA
ATACGGTTATCCACAGAATCAGGGGATAACGCAGGAAAGAACATGTGAGCAAAAGGCCAGCAAAAGGCCA
GGAACCGTAAAAAGGCCGCGTTGCTGGCGTTTTTCCATAGGCTCCGCCCCCCTGACGAGCATCACAAAAA
TCGACGCTCAAGTCAGAGGTGGCGAAACCCGACAGGACTATAAAGATACCAGGCGTTTCCCCCTGGAAGC
TCCCTCGTGCGCTCTCCTGTTCCGACCCTGCCGCTTACCGGATACCTGTCCGCCTTTCTCCCTTCGGGAA
GCGTGGCGCTTTCTCATAGCTCACGCTGTAGGTATCTCAGTTCGGTGTAGGTCGTTCGCTCCAAGCTGGG
CTGTGTGCACGAACCCCCCGTTCAGCCCGACCGCTGCGCCTTATCCGGTAACTATCGTCTTGAGTCCAAC
CCGGTAAGACACGACTTATCGCCACTGGCAGCAGCCACTGGTAACAGGATTAGCAGAGCGAGGTATGTAG
GCGGTGCTACAGAGTTCTTGAAGTGGTGGCCTAACTACGGCTACACTAGAAGAACAGTATTTGGTATCTG
CGCTCTGCTGAAGCCAGTTACCTTCGGAAAAAGAGTTGGTAGCTCTTGATCCGGCAAACAAACCACCGCT
GGTAGCGGTGGTTTTTTTGTTTGCAAGCAGCAGATTACGCGCAGAAAAAAAGGATCTCAAGAAGATCCTT
TGATCTTTTCTACGGGGTCTGACGCTCAGTGGAACGAAAACTCACGTTAAGGGATTTTGGTCATGAGATT
ATCAAAAAGGATCTTCACCTAGATCCTTTTAAATTAAAAATGAAGTTTTAAATCAATCTAAAGTATATAT
GAGTAAACTTGGTCTGACAGTTACCAATGCTTAATCAGTGAGGCACCTATCTCAGCGATCTGTCTATTTC
GTTCATCCATAGTTGCCTGACTCCCCGTCGTGTAGATAACTACGATACGGGAGGGCTTACCATCTGGCCC
CAGTGCTGCAATGATACCGCGAGACCCACGCTCACCGGCTCCAGATTTATCAGCAATAAACCAGCCAGCC
GGAAGGGCCGAGCGCAGAAGTGGTCCTGCAACTTTATCCGCCTCCATCCAGTCTATTAATTGTTGCCGGG
AAGCTAGAGTAAGTAGTTCGCCAGTTAATAGTTTGCGCAACGTTGTTGCCATTGCTACAGGCATCGTGGT
GTCACGCTCGTCGTTTGGTATGGCTTCATTCAGCTCCGGTTCCCAACGATCAAGGCGAGTTACATGATCC
CCCATGTTGTGCAAAAAAGCGGTTAGCTCCTTCGGTCCTCCGATCGTTGTCAGAAGTAAGTTGGCCGCAG
TGTTATCACTCATGGTTATGGCAGCACTGCATAATTCTCTTACTGTCATGCCATCCGTAAGATGCTTTTC
TGTGACTGGTGAGTACTCAACCAAGTCATTCTGAGAATAGTGTATGCGGCGACCGAGTTGCTCTTGCCCG
GCGTCAATACGGGATAATACCGCGCCACATAGCAGAACTTTAAAAGTGCTCATCATTGGAAAACGTTCTT
CGGGGCGAAAACTCTCAAGGATCTTACCGCTGTTGAGATCCAGTTCGATGTAACCCACTCGTGCACCCAA
CTGATCTTCAGCATCTTTTACTTTCACCAGCGTTTCTGGGTGAGCAAAAACAGGAAGGCAAAATGCCGCA
AAAAAGGGAATAAGGGCGACACGGAAATGTTGAATACTCATACTCTTCCTTTTTCAATATTATTGAAGCA
TTTATCAGGGTTATTGTCTCATGAGCGGATACATATTTGAATGTATTTAGAAAAATAAACAAATAGGGGT
TCCGCGCACATTTCCCC
Features (pLannotate 1.2.2; 14 found; start..end, strand, type, name):
     16..444     +  rep_origin     f1 ori (sequence partly withheld): f1 bacteriophage origin of replication; arrow indicates direction of (+) strand synthesis
    475..632     -  CDS            lacZα (fragment): LacZα fragment of β-galactosidase; lacZ fragment
    635..653     +  promoter       T7 promoter: promoter for bacteriophage T7 RNA polymerase
    662..754     +  misc_feature   MCS (fragment): pBluescript multiple cloning site
    824..850     +  CDS            HA: HA (human influenza hemagglutinin) epitope tag
   1260..1679    +  CDS            bsr: BSR_BACCE - Experimental evidence at protein level: Swiss-Prot protein existence level 1. Catalyzes the deamination of the cytosine moiety of the antibiotics blasticidin S, cytomycin and acetylblasticidin S. From Bacillus cereus.
   1826..1844    -  promoter       T3 promoter: promoter for bacteriophage T3 RNA polymerase
   1889..1905    -  protein_bind   lac operator: The lac repressor binds to the lac operator to inhibit transcription in E. coli. This inhibition can be relieved by adding lactose or isopropyl-β-D-thiogalactopyranoside (IPTG). lac repressor encoded by lacI
   1913..1943    -  promoter       lac promoter: promoter for the E. coli lac operon
   1958..1979    -  protein_bind   CAP binding site: CAP binding activates transcription in the presence of cAMP. E. coli catabolite activator protein
   1992..2084    -  CDS            lacI (fragment): lac repressor; lacI; The lac repressor binds to the lac operator to inhibit transcription in E. coli. This inhibition can be relieved by adding lactose or isopropyl-β-D-thiogalactopyranoside (IPTG).
   2267..2855    -  rep_origin     ori: high-copy-number ColE1/pMB1/pBR322/pUC origin of replication
   3026..3886    -  CDS            AmpR: β-lactamase; bla; confers resistance to ampicillin, carbenicillin, and related antibiotics
   3887..3991    -  promoter       AmpR promoter: bla
