[The description below was written by a language model from this plasmid's Addgene catalogue record and pLannotate feature annotations shown in this document.]
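Description:
pKS_3HA_BSR is a small (about 4 kb) empty-backbone vector built on pBluescript and designed for tagging genes at their endogenous loci in the protozoan parasite Giardia with a C-terminal triple hemagglutinin (3xHA) epitope. In E. coli it is maintained as a high-copy plasmid through its ColE1/pUC-type origin and selected with ampicillin via the β-lactamase gene and its native promoter. It also retains the usual Bluescript elements: an f1 phage origin for single-stranded DNA production, flanking T7 and T3 promoters, and remnants of the lacZα/lac promoter region, which is interrupted by the inserted cassette.

The functional payload sits within the former polylinker. A partial Bluescript multiple cloning site lies immediately upstream of the HA tag coding sequence, so a fragment of a Giardia gene lacking its stop codon can be cloned in frame to receive the tag at its C terminus. The automated annotation marks only a single HA unit, whereas the catalogue entry describes a triple tag. Downstream is the bsr gene from Bacillus cereus, encoding blasticidin S deaminase, which provides blasticidin selection of transformed parasites. The Giardia regulatory sequences that drive bsr expression are not annotated and are not stated in the record.

Because the vector carries no promoter for the cloned gene fragment, the tagged protein is presumably expressed only after homologous recombination into the chromosomal locus, which would place the fusion under native regulation. The construct is used for rapid epitope tagging of Giardia genes; the HA tag allows detection of the fusion protein with anti-HA antibodies.
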