Addgene plasmid #122567: pKS_3HA_BSR
Purpose: (Empty Backbone) Vector for endogenously tagging Giardia genes with a triple HA tag (Blasticidin selection)
Depositing lab: Zacheus Cande & Alexander Paredez. Depositing organization: University of California, Berkeley. Publication: Rapid tagging and integration of genes in Giardia intestinalis. Gourguechon S, Cande WZ. Eukaryot Cell. 2011 Jan;10(1):142-5. doi: 10.1128/EC.00190-10. Epub 2010 Nov 29. PubMed 21115739.
Backbone
  Vector backbone: bluescript
  Selectable markers: Blasticidin
  Tag / fusion protein: 3x hemagglutinin tag (C terminal on insert)
Growth in bacteria
  Bacterial resistance: Ampicillin, 100 μg/mL
  Growth temperature: 37°C
  Growth strain: DH5alpha
  Copy number: High Copy
Gene/Insert
  Sequencing primers: 5′ CAGTCACGACGTTGTAAAACGA; 3′ CATCGTATGGGTACTCCGCG
Resource information
  A portion of this plasmid was derived from a plasmid made by: Plasmid generated by Stephane Gourguechon in Zac Cande's lab (retired).
Terms and licenses: Academic/Nonprofit Terms; Industry Terms: Not Available to Industry
How to cite: pKS_3HA_BSR was a gift from Zacheus Cande & Alexander Paredez (Addgene plasmid # 122567 ; http://n2t.net/addgene:122567 ; RRID:Addgene_122567)
